Addgene plasmid #78684: acta2_GFP_pA_pDestTolpA2
Purpose: acta2:GFP transgenesis construct
Depositing lab: Sarah Childs. Depositing organization: University of Calgary. Publication: An alpha-smooth muscle actin (acta2/alphasma) zebrafish transgenic line marking vascular mural cells and visceral smooth muscle cells. Whitesell TR, Kennedy RM, Carter AD, Rollins EL, Georgijevic S, Santoro MM, Childs SJ. PLoS One. 2014 Mar 3;9(3):e90590. doi: 10.1371/journal.pone.0090590. eCollection 2014. PONE-D-13-28889 PubMed 24594685.
Backbone
  Vector backbone: pDestTol pA2
  Backbone manufacturer: Koichi Kawakami/ Chi-Bin Chien
  Backbone size w/o insert (bp): 2417
  Vector type: Unspecified
Growth in bacteria
  Bacterial resistance: Ampicillin, 100 μg/mL
  Growth temperature: 37°C
  Growth strain: DH5alpha
  Copy number: Unknown
Gene/Insert
  Gene/Insert name: acta2 promoter (alt names: actin, alpha 2, smooth muscle, aorta; alpha smooth muscle actin)
  Species: D. rerio (zebrafish)
  Insert size (bp): 3494
  GenBank ID: NM_212620.1
  Entrez Gene: acta2 (a.k.a. wu:fb63d03)
  Promoter: acta2
  Cloning method: Gateway Cloning
  Sequencing primers: 5′ Tol2-F; 3′ EGFP-N
Resource information
  A portion of this plasmid was derived from a plasmid made by: We gateway cloned this combination using our acta2 promoter and components from Tol2kit.
Terms and licenses: Academic/Nonprofit Terms; Industry Terms: Not Available to Industry
How to cite: acta2_GFP_pA_pDestTolpA2 was a gift from Sarah Childs (Addgene plasmid # 78684 ; http://n2t.net/addgene:78684 ; RRID:Addgene_78684)
