[The description below was written by a language model from this plasmid's Addgene catalogue record and pLannotate feature annotations shown in this document.]
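Description:
acta2_GFP_pA_pDestTolpA2 is a Tol2 transposon-based transgenesis plasmid for zebrafish. It was assembled by multisite Gateway cloning from a zebrafish acta2 (alpha smooth muscle actin) promoter element and Tol2kit components, in the pDestTol pA2 destination backbone. It is propagated in E. coli on a pBluescript-type backbone with a high-copy ColE1/pUC origin, and selection is by ampicillin through the bla gene and its own promoter. Remnants of the parental cloning vector are also annotated: a partial M13/f1 origin, lac promoter/operator elements, a T3 promoter and an MCS fragment. None of these has a role in the transgene.

The payload follows the usual three-part Gateway layout. The region between attB4 and attB1 carries the acta2 regulatory sequence, which the annotation software does not label. This interval spans roughly 2.5 kb, shorter than the 3,494 bp insert size in the catalogue entry, and the record does not explain the difference. EGFP lies between attB1 and attB2 and is followed by an SV40 polyadenylation signal from the 3′ entry element. A second SV40 poly(A) signal comes from the destination vector.

The Tol2 transposon arms are not annotated explicitly. The short medaka tyrosinase-like fragment upstream of attB4 probably reflects the medaka-derived sequence flanking the Tol2 element, though the table does not confirm this. In Tol2 vectors, the transposon ends allow Tol2 transposase to integrate the cassette into the genome.

The stated purpose is to generate acta2:GFP transgenic fish. The associated publication describes such a line as marking vascular mural cells and visceral smooth muscle cells.
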