Features (pLannotate 1.2.2; 19 found; start..end, strand, type, name):
      7..228     -  rep_origin     M13 ori (fragment) (sequence partly withheld): M13 bacteriophage origin of replication; arrow indicates direction of (+) strand synthesis
    228..515     +  CDS            tyr (fragment) (sequence partly withheld): TYRO_ORYLA - Also known as tyro. Experimental evidence at transcript level: Swiss-Prot protein existence level 2. This is a copper-containing oxidase that functions in the formation of pigments such as melanins and other polyphenolic compounds. From Oryzias latipes (Japanese rice fish) (Japanese killifish).
   1097..1117    +  protein_bind   attB4: mutant version of attB; core recombination site for the Gateway® BP reaction BP Clonase™
   3583..3603    +  protein_bind   attB1: mutant version of attB; core recombination site for the Gateway® BP reaction BP Clonase™
   3612..4328    +  CDS            EGFP: EGFP is a basic (constitutively fluorescent) green fluorescent protein published in 1996, derived from Aequorea victoria. It is reported to be a rapidly-maturing weak dimer with moderate acid sensitivity.
   4393..4413    -  protein_bind   attB2: mutant version of attB; core recombination site for the Gateway® BP reaction BP Clonase™
   4416..4550    -  polyA_signal   SV40 poly(A) signal: SV40 polyadenylation signal
   4636..4656    +  CDS            lacZα (fragment): LacZα fragment of β-galactosidase; lacZ fragment
   4672..4806    -  polyA_signal   SV40 poly(A) signal: SV40 polyadenylation signal
   4829..4912    -  CDS            large T antigen (fragment): large T antigen from SV40 (simian virus 40)
   5478..5518    -  misc_feature   MCS (fragment): pBluescript multiple cloning site
   5531..5549    -  promoter       T3 promoter: promoter for bacteriophage T3 RNA polymerase
   5594..5610    -  protein_bind   lac operator: The lac repressor binds to the lac operator to inhibit transcription in E. coli. This inhibition can be relieved by adding lactose or isopropyl-β-D-thiogalactopyranoside (IPTG). lac repressor encoded by lacI
   5618..5648    -  promoter       lac promoter: promoter for the E. coli lac operon
   5663..5684    -  protein_bind   CAP binding site: CAP binding activates transcription in the presence of cAMP. E. coli catabolite activator protein
   5697..5789    -  CDS            lacI (fragment): lac repressor; lacI; The lac repressor binds to the lac operator to inhibit transcription in E. coli. This inhibition can be relieved by adding lactose or isopropyl-β-D-thiogalactopyranoside (IPTG).
   5972..6560    -  rep_origin     ori: high-copy-number ColE1/pMB1/pBR322/pUC origin of replication
   6731..7591    -  CDS            AmpR: β-lactamase; bla; confers resistance to ampicillin, carbenicillin, and related antibiotics
   7592..7696    -  promoter       AmpR promoter: bla
>Addgene plasmid #78684 | acta2_GFP_pA_pDestTolpA2 | depositor full sequence | sequence record 148226 | acta2_GFP_pA_pDestTolpA2 sequence 7715 bps
CCACCTAAATTGTAAGCGTTAATATTTTGTTAAAATTCGCGTTAAATTTTTGTTAAATCAGCTCATTTTT
TAACCAATAGGCCGAAATCGGCAAAATCCCTTATAAATCAAAAGAATAGACCGAGATAGGGT
[37 nt withheld, positions 133-169]
AAAGAACGTGGACTCCAACGTCAAAGG
[32 nt withheld, positions 197-228]
GCTGGCTAAGAACTCATCAGCCTCCCCGGTCCATCTACCCACGTACCAATGCACCAATTGGCCACAATGA
CGGCTACTACATGGTGCCATTCCTTCCTCTTTATAGGAATGGAGACTACCTCCTGTCCAACAAGGCTCTT
GGATACGAGTACGCCTACCTGTTGGACCCAGGTCATTGCACAACACCAGAAATGCCCTCTGATCTGCAAA
AGACGTGAATATCTGTTCAGACACCCATATCCACTCTGTTCCACACAGGTCAGAGGTTTGTCCAGGAGTT
CTTGACAGAGGTGTAAAAAGTACTCAAAAATTTTACTCAAGTGAAAGTACAAGTACTTAGGGAAAATTTT
ACTCAATTAAAAGTAAAAGTATCTGGCTAGAATCTTACTTGAGTAAAAGTAAAAAAGTACTCCATTAAAA
TTGTACTTGAGTATTAAGGAAGTAAAAGTAAAAGCAAGAAAGAAAACTAGAGATTCTTGTTTAAGCTTTT
AATCTCAAAAAACATTAAATGAAATGCATACAAGGTTTTATCCTGCTTTAGAACTGTTTGTATTTAATTA
TCAAACTATAAGACAGACAATCTAATGCCAGTACACGCTACTCAAAGTTGTAAAACCTCAGATTTAACTT
CAGTAGAAGCTGATTCTCAAAATTGTTAGTGTCAAGCCTAGCTCTTTTGGGGCTGAAAAGCAATCCTGCA
GTGCTGAAAAGCCTCTCACAGGCAGCCGATGCGGGAAGAGGTGTATTAGTCTTGATAGAGAGGCTGCAAA
TAGCAGGAAACGTGAGCAGAGACTCCCTGGTGTCTGAAACACAGGCCAGATGGGCCCTCGAGCAGGAAAC
AGCTATGACCATGATTACGCCAAGCTATCAACTTTGTATAGAAAAGTTGGCCACCTAGCTTCTCTCACCT
CCTTCTCTTTCTATTTTGCAAGCTTTATCTGATTACTCTTGAAACTCGCTGTGTAAAGGGTCAAAGAAGT
GCTGTTGTTGTTGTTGTTGTTTTTTGCACAGGTGTAAGCTGGCTTTAAATATTTTGGCTGGTTAGAGTGT
TTTCTGAGAAAGATTTGATCTACATTTCTGTAAATGTGATTGTGAGGATTGATTTTCCTAGAGACGTGCC
TTCTGAAAGATACATTTTCTACCTATCTTCCTTTTCTTTAAAGAAGCACTTAAAGTTTTAAAGAACAATT
CTGCATGGTTGTGTCTAAAGCATCCATATTTTAGTATCTTTATTGTGATTTTATAGTAAAATCTCTGTGG
GTGTGAGTGTTTTTTAAAGAGAGGTTCTGAATGGCTGTTGAAGCCTGTCTGATTTGTTAGGTTTTTGACT
AAATATGGTTCTTCTGGACCGCTGACCAGTCCCCTCTTTTCCTCACCCACTCTCTCTTTTTTCATAAACT
ATTAGGCAGAGAGAGACTGAGAGAGGGAGAGACCAAAGACAGACATGCTTCCCCATCATTTCCAAATTAG
GAAGTTTTCCCATGGTGCTCTCAGCAAGGGTCTTTAGGAAATGTGTGTACATATACATGAGTGTGTGTGC
ACATATAGAAAAGTACATTTTTCTTCGTAATGTATTGGTATTGTTATAATTGTGTTACTACTAACTTTTT
AGGATATATAACATATATTTAGAAAATTACATTTAAAAGACATTTAAAATACTTTTTAAACACTTTAAAT
TTATTGATCAATGTGTAAAAATTAATTAACAAATTAATCCATTATGGGTTTCCCTTATTGCATTATGTTT
TGCCAATTTTTAGCAATAAATGTTTTTATTTATTTGTTAACTCTTTAAGAACCCCACCAAGAAAAAAAAT
GTTTGGATTGCATTTCTTAACTCTTAATGTCACTAGTTACCACACTCAATGCCTTTTTTAACACATCCCA
TAGTTTCTAAAATATCAGCCTCTACTAAATGGTTGTAAAATCTACTAAATCTTTATTTTTTGAAGCATGA
AATAAAATACTTCAGATTCTTATTTAACATGTTTTCTTGTTGCTGTTTTTTTTTTTTTTTTTACAATAAA
ACCAAAATCGAGTGTAGTCGTACAACAGGATTATATTTGTTTGATTTTCTTTGTAAACTAACAATGCTTT
GTGTGTGAAGCATTATTTAAAGCAGTCATTATTTAAATGACTTTAACATTCATTATTTAAAACAGTTCAA
ACATGGTCAACCGTTTGGTAGAGGGGCAGTCAAAGGGTTAATGCTTATCAAAATAAGCATGTTGTTTCAT
TTTTACACAAATAATTTGTTTTACTTTACAACATTGAACATATTTTCACCCGTAATTGTCATTTTCAGTT
ATTTGAAACTTTTGTACATTTTAATTTGGTGTAGATGAACAACTGGGACTACTCATCTTTATTATTATAC
TTTCTCAAAAATGATGTTTGTTTTATGTATATTATATTTTATTTTACAAAAGTTTGAATTATTAAATGTG
AATGATGTCAACGCAGAGTTGACGCTTGAAATCAAAACTTCTTCCTTAATGCTTACCTGGAAAACGAAAG
ATAGGCATCAATTAGTTTATGAATGAACATAGCAGGAACACCTTGAATTCCTATTATTCCTATTTATAGT
TTAATGGGTGCGGTCCAGTCTTATCACACAAAACTCCCATAGACATAAATGGTTGTTTCCGGTCTGATTT
CTGACTCCGATAACTGAAAAAAGAAAACTTTGAAAGAACAATTTTTTCAGTTTGGTCATGCTTTACTTTG
ATGATCCGTTTGTTGAATTTAAGTTCAATTGCAACTAATTCTCATTAGATTATAAGTAGACTGTTAGGTT
GGGGTTAGGGTTAGTTTAAGTTGACATGTACTTGCAAAGTTTCTTATAATCAGTTAAATGTCTGTTGAAG
TAGCAGTATCACCAGATATTAAACTGACATACAGTCTACTAATACTCAAATGGATCATAAAAATCAAGGG
TTACCACCAGTTTATATGAAATGTCTCCAGAATATGATTAAGCTTACCACTGGGAGCAAAGGTGTTCTGA
AATTAACACAATACATTAACAACACACATTGTTGTCATGGGCTATGAGCGTCTGTGTAGCAGATCAGGCC
CAGCCCTGTGTTTATTCTCGTGCATAGTGAAGTCCCCACAATTTCTGAGGAGAAAAAAGGAAAAGGTCCA
TTGGAATGCCCAGAGTAAGGAGGCAAGAGGCCGCCCTGGTGCTGCCCGGATTGGAGTGTTTTCTCCCAGT
CATCCCTATAAGGCTTTAGTGGAGTGAGGCTACCGATCCGAGTGCAGCCCAGGCTCCTTGTTTGGGATGT
TAGAGGGTGTGGTGAGCAGAGATGGAAACTACATAAGTACACCACAAACCAGTGAGGTGTACACCAAGTT
TGTACAAAAAAGCAGGCTGGACCATGGTGAGCAAGGGCGAGGAGCTGTTCACCGGGGTGGTGCCCATCCT
GGTCGAGCTGGACGGCGACGTAAACGGCCACAAGTTCAGCGTGTCCGGCGAGGGCGAGGGCGATGCCACC
TACGGCAAGCTGACCCTGAAGTTCATCTGCACCACCGGCAAGCTGCCCGTGCCCTGGCCCACCCTCGTGA
CCACCCTGACCTACGGCGTGCAGTGCTTCAGCCGCTACCCCGACCACATGAAGCAGCACGACTTCTTCAA
GTCCGCCATGCCCGAAGGCTACGTCCAGGAGCGCACCATCTTCTTCAAGGACGACGGCAACTACAAGACC
CGCGCCGAGGTGAAGTTCGAGGGCGACACCCTGGTGAACCGCATCGAGCTGAAGGGCATCGACTTCAAGG
AGGACGGCAACATCCTGGGGCACAAGCTGGAGTACAACTACAACAGCCACAACGTCTATATCATGGCCGA
CAAGCAGAAGAACGGCATCAAGGTGAACTTCAAGATCCGCCACAACATCGAGGACGGCAGCGTGCAGCTC
GCCGACCACTACCAGCAGAACACCCCCATCGGCGACGGCCCCGTGCTGCTGCCCGACAACCACTACCTGA
GCACCCAGTCCGCCCTGAGCAAAGACCCCAACGAGAAGCGCGATCACATGGTCCTGCTGGAGTTCGTGAC
CGCCGCCGGGATCACTCTCGGCATGGACGAGCTGTACAAGGGCGGTGGAAGATCTGGGAATTCAAGGCCT
CTCGAGCCTCTAGATTCTGCAGCCCTATAGCACCCAGCTTTCTTGTACAAAGTGGGGGATCCAGACATGA
TAAGATACATTGATGAGTTTGGACAAACCACAACTAGAATGCAGTGAAAAAAATGCTTTATTTGTGAAAT
TTGTGATGCTATTGCTTTATTTGTAACCATTATAAGCTGCAATAAACAAGTTAACAACAACAATTGCATT
CATTTTATGTTTCAGGTTCAGGGGGAGGTGTGGGAGGTTTTTTCCAACTTATTATACATAGTTGATAATT
CACTGGCCGTCGTTTTACGGTACCATCGATGATGATCCAGACATGATAAGATACATTGATGAGTTTGGAC
AAACCACAACTAGAATGCAGTGAAAAAAATGCTTTATTTGTGAAATTTGTGATGCTATTGCTTTATTTGT
AACCATTATAAGCTGCAATAAACAAGTTAACAACAACAATTGCATTCATTTTATGTTTCAGGTTCAGGGG
GAGGTGTGGGAGGTTTTTTAAAGCAAGTAAAACCTCTACAAATGTGGTATGGCTGATTATGATCCTCTAG
ATCAGATCTGCGAAGATACGGCCACGGGTGCTCTTGATCCTGTGGCTGATTTTGGACTGTGCTGCTCGCA
GCTGCTGATGAATCACATACTTCCTCCATTTTCTTCCACTGATTGACTGTTATAATTTCCCTAATTTCCA
GGTCAAGGTGCTGTGCATTGTGGTAATAGATGTGACATGACGTCACTTCCAAAGGACCAATGAACATGTC
TGACCAATTTCATATAATGTGAAAACGATTTTCATAGGCAGAATAAATAACATTTAAATTAAACTGGGCA
TCAGCGCAATTCAATTGGTTTGGTAATAGCAAGGGAAAATAGAATGAAGTGATCTCCAAAAAATAAGTAC
TTTTTGACTGTAAATAAAATTGTAAGGAGTAAAAAGTACTTTTTTTTCTAAAAAAATGTAATTAAGTAAA
AGTAAAAGTATTGATTTTTAATTGTACTCAAGTAAAGTAAAAATCCCCAAAAATAATACTTAAGTACAGT
AATCAAGTAAAATTACTCAAGTACTTTACACCTCTGGTTCTTGACCCCCTACCTTCAGCAAGCCCAGCAG
ATCCACTAGTTCTAGAGCGGCCGCCACCGCGGTGGAGCTCCAGCTTTTGTTCCCTTTAGTGAGGGTTAAT
TGCGCGCTTGGCGTAATCATGGTCATAGCTGTTTCCTGTGTGAAATTGTTATCCGCTCACAATTCCACAC
AACATACGAGCCGGAAGCATAAAGTGTAAAGCCTGGGGTGCCTAATGAGTGAGCTAACTCACATTAATTG
CGTTGCGCTCACTGCCCGCTTTCCAGTCGGGAAACCTGTCGTGCCAGCTGCATTAATGAATCGGCCAACG
CGCGGGGAGAGGCGGTTTGCGTATTGGGCGCTCTTCCGCTTCCTCGCTCACTGACTCGCTGCGCTCGGTC
GTTCGGCTGCGGCGAGCGGTATCAGCTCACTCAAAGGCGGTAATACGGTTATCCACAGAATCAGGGGATA
ACGCAGGAAAGAACATGTGAGCAAAAGGCCAGCAAAAGGCCAGGAACCGTAAAAAGGCCGCGTTGCTGGC
GTTTTTCCATAGGCTCCGCCCCCCTGACGAGCATCACAAAAATCGACGCTCAAGTCAGAGGTGGCGAAAC
CCGACAGGACTATAAAGATACCAGGCGTTTCCCCCTGGAAGCTCCCTCGTGCGCTCTCCTGTTCCGACCC
TGCCGCTTACCGGATACCTGTCCGCCTTTCTCCCTTCGGGAAGCGTGGCGCTTTCTCATAGCTCACGCTG
TAGGTATCTCAGTTCGGTGTAGGTCGTTCGCTCCAAGCTGGGCTGTGTGCACGAACCCCCCGTTCAGCCC
GACCGCTGCGCCTTATCCGGTAACTATCGTCTTGAGTCCAACCCGGTAAGACACGACTTATCGCCACTGG
CAGCAGCCACTGGTAACAGGATTAGCAGAGCGAGGTATGTAGGCGGTGCTACAGAGTTCTTGAAGTGGTG
GCCTAACTACGGCTACACTAGAAGGACAGTATTTGGTATCTGCGCTCTGCTGAAGCCAGTTACCTTCGGA
AAAAGAGTTGGTAGCTCTTGATCCGGCAAACAAACCACCGCTGGTAGCGGTGGTTTTTTTGTTTGCAAGC
AGCAGATTACGCGCAGAAAAAAAGGATCTCAAGAAGATCCTTTGATCTTTTCTACGGGGTCTGACGCTCA
GTGGAACGAAAACTCACGTTAAGGGATTTTGGTCATGAGATTATCAAAAAGGATCTTCACCTAGATCCTT
TTAAATTAAAAATGAAGTTTTAAATCAATCTAAAGTATATATGAGTAAACTTGGTCTGACAGTTACCAAT
GCTTAATCAGTGAGGCACCTATCTCAGCGATCTGTCTATTTCGTTCATCCATAGTTGCCTGACTCCCCGT
CGTGTAGATAACTACGATACGGGAGGGCTTACCATCTGGCCCCAGTGCTGCAATGATACCGCGAGACCCA
CGCTCACCGGCTCCAGATTTATCAGCAATAAACCAGCCAGCCGGAAGGGCCGAGCGCAGAAGTGGTCCTG
CAACTTTATCCGCCTCCATCCAGTCTATTAATTGTTGCCGGGAAGCTAGAGTAAGTAGTTCGCCAGTTAA
TAGTTTGCGCAACGTTGTTGCCATTGCTACAGGCATCGTGGTGTCACGCTCGTCGTTTGGTATGGCTTCA
TTCAGCTCCGGTTCCCAACGATCAAGGCGAGTTACATGATCCCCCATGTTGTGCAAAAAAGCGGTTAGCT
CCTTCGGTCCTCCGATCGTTGTCAGAAGTAAGTTGGCCGCAGTGTTATCACTCATGGTTATGGCAGCACT
GCATAATTCTCTTACTGTCATGCCATCCGTAAGATGCTTTTCTGTGACTGGTGAGTACTCAACCAAGTCA
TTCTGAGAATAGTGTATGCGGCGACCGAGTTGCTCTTGCCCGGCGTCAATACGGGATAATACCGCGCCAC
ATAGCAGAACTTTAAAAGTGCTCATCATTGGAAAACGTTCTTCGGGGCGAAAACTCTCAAGGATCTTACC
GCTGTTGAGATCCAGTTCGATGTAACCCACTCGTGCACCCAACTGATCTTCAGCATCTTTTACTTTCACC
AGCGTTTCTGGGTGAGCAAAAACAGGAAGGCAAAATGCCGCAAAAAAGGGAATAAGGGCGACACGGAAAT
GTTGAATACTCATACTCTTCCTTTTTCAATATTATTGAAGCATTTATCAGGGTTATTGTCTCATGAGCGG
ATACATATTTGAATGTATTTAGAAAAATAAACAAATAGGGGTTCCGCGCACATTTCCCCGAAAAGTG
