>Addgene plasmid #78684 | acta2_GFP_pA_pDestTolpA2 | addgene partial sequence | sequence record 147963 | Tol2-F 5'-CAATCCTGCAGTGCTGAAAA-3'
AGGTGTATTAGTCTTGATAGAGAGGCTGCAAATAGCAGGAAACGTGAGCAGAGACTCCCTGGTGTCTGAA
ACACAGGCCAGATGGGCCCTCGAGCAGGAAACAGCTATGACCATGATTACGCCAAGCTATCAACTTTGTA
TAGAAAAGTTGGCCACCTAGCTTCTCTCACCTCCTTCTCTTTCTATTTTGCAAGCTTTATCTGATTACTC
TTGAAACTCGCTGTGTAAAGGGTCAAAGAAGTGCTGTTGTTGTTGTTGTTGTTTTTTGCACAGGTGTAAG
CTGGCTTTAAATATTTTGGCTGGTTAGAGTGTTTTCTGAGAAAGATTTGATCTACATTTCTGTAAATGTG
ATTGTGAGGATTGATTTTCCTAGAGACGTGCCTTCTGAAAGATACATTTTCTACCTATCTTCCTTTTCTT
TAAAGAAGCACTTAAAGTTTTAAAGAACAATTCTGCATGGTTGTGTCTAAAGCATCCATATTTTAGTATC
TTTATTGTGATTTTATAGTAAAATCTCTGTGGGTGTGAGTGTTTTTTAAAGAGAGGTTCTGAATGGCTGT
TGAAGCCTGTCTGATTTGTTAGGTTTTTGACTAAATATGGTTCTTCTGGACCGCTGACCAGTCCCCTCTT
TTCCTCACCCACTCTCTCTTTTTTCATAAACTATTAGGCAGAGAGAGACTGAGAGAGGGAGAGACCAAAG
ACAGACATGCTTCCCCATCATTTCCAAATTAGGAAGTTT
