>Addgene plasmid #78684 | acta2_GFP_pA_pDestTolpA2 | addgene partial sequence | sequence record 148225 | EGFP-N 5'-CGTCGCCGTCCAGCTCGACCAG-3'
CTCGCCCTTGCTCACCATGGTCCAGCCTGCTTTTTTGTACAAACTTGGTGTACACCTCACTGGTTTGTGG
TGTACTTATGTAGTTTCCATCTCTGCTCACCACACCCTCTAACATCCCAAACAAGGAGCCTGGGCTGCAC
TCGGATCGGTAGCCTCACTCCACTAAAGCCTTATAGGGATGACTGGGAGAAAACACTCCAATCCGGGCAG
CACCAGGGCGGCCTCTTGCCTCCTTACTCTGGGCATTCCAATGGACCTTTTCCTTTTTTCTCCTCAGAAA
TTGTGGGGACTTCACTATGCACGAGAATAAACACAGGGCTGGGCCTGATCTGCTACACAGACGCTCATAG
CCCATGACAACAATGTGTGTTGTTAATGTATTGTGTTAATTTCAGAACACCTTTGCTCCCAGTGGTAAGC
TTAATCATATTCTGGAGACATTTCATATAAACTGGTGGTAACCCTTGATTTTTATGATCCATTTGAGTAT
TAGTAGACTGTATGTCAGTTTAATATCTGGTGATACTGCTACTTCAACAGACATTTAACTGATTATAAGA
AACTTTGCAAGTACATGTCAACTTAAACTAACCCTAACCCCAACCTAACAGTCTACTTATAATCTAATGA
GAATTAGTTGCAATTGAACTTAAATTCAACAAACGGATCATCAAAGTAAAGCATGACCAAACTGAAAAAA
TTGTTCTTTCAAAGTTTTCTTTTTTCAGTTATCGGAGTCAGAA
